>Addgene plasmid #235159 | pAAV[FLEX]-CAG-EGFP-pri-miR-137 | addgene full sequence | sequence record 469860 | Addgene NGS Result
TTGAGATCCTTTTTTTCTGCGCGTAATCTGCTGCTTGCAAACAAAAAAACCACCGCTACCAGCGGTGGTT
TGTTTGCCGGATCAAGAGCTACCAACTCTTTTTCCGAAGGTAACTGGCTTCAGCAGAGCGCAGATACCAA
ATACTGTTCTTCTAGTGTAGCCGTAGTTAGGCCACCACTTCAAGAACTCTGTAGCACCGCCTACATACCT
CGCTCTGCTAATCCTGTTACCAGTGGCTGCTGCCAGTGGCGATAAGTCGTGTCTTACCGGGTTGGACTCA
AGACGATAGTTACCGGATAAGGCGCAGCGGTCGGGCTGAACGGGGGGTTCGTGCACACAGCCCAGCTTGG
AGCGAACGACCTACACCGAACTGAGATACCTACAGCGTGAGCTATGAGAAAGCGCCACGCTTCCCGAAGG
GAGAAAGGCGGACAGGTATCCGGTAAGCGGCAGGGTCGGAACAGGAGAGCGCACGAGGGAGCTTCCAGGG
GGAAACGCCTGGTATCTTTATAGTCCTGTCGGGTTTCGCCACCTCTGACTTGAGCGTCGATTTTTGTGAT
GCTCGTCAGGGGGGCGGAGCCTATGGAAAAACGCCAGCAACGCGGCCTTTTTACGGTTCCTGGCCTTTTG
CTGGCCTTTTGCTCACATGTCCTGCAGGCAGCTGCGCGCTCGCTCGCTCACTGAGGCCGCCCGGGCGTCG
GGCGACCTTTGGTCGCCCGGCCTCAGTGAGCGAGCGAGCGCGCAGAGAGGGAGTGGCCAACTCCATCACT
AGGGGTTCCTGCGGCCGCACGCGTGTCGACATTGATTATTGACTAGTTATTAATAGTAATCAATTACGGG
GTCATTAGTTCATAGCCCATATATGGAGTTCCGCGTTACATAACTTACGGTAAATGGCCCGCCTGGCTGA
CCGCCCAACGACCCCCGCCCATTGACGTCAATAATGACGTATGTTCCCATAGTAACGCCAATAGGGACTT
TCCATTGACGTCAATGGGTGGAGTATTTACGGTAAACTGCCCACTTGGCAGTACATCAAGTGTATCATAT
GCCAAGTACGCCCCCTATTGACGTCAATGACGGTAAATGGCCCGCCTGGCATTATGCCCAGTACATGACC
TTATGGGACTTTCCTACTTGGCAGTACATCTACGTATTAGTCATCGCTATTACCATGGTCGAGGTGAGCC
CCACGTTCTGCTTCACTCTCCCCATCTCCCCCCCCTCCCCACCCCCAATTTTGTATTTATTTATTTTTTA
ATTATTTTGTGCAGCGATGGGGGCGGGGGGGGGGGGGGGCGCGCGGCGGGGGGGGCGGGGCGGGGCGAGG
GGCGGGGCGGGGCGAGGCGGAGAGGTGCGGCGGCAGCCAATCAGAGCGGCGCGCTCCGAAAGTTTCCTTT
TATGGCGAGGCGGCGGCGGCGGCGGCCCTATAAAAAGCGAAGCGCGCGGCGGGCGGGAGTCGCTGCGCGC
TGCCTTCGCCCCGTGCCCCGCTCCGCCGCCGCCTCGCGCCGCCCGCCCCGGCTCTGACTGACCGCGTTAC
TCCCACAGGTGAGCGGGCGGGACGGCCCTTCTCCTCCGGGCTGTAATTAGCGCTTGGTTTAATGACGGCT
TGTTTCTTTTCTGTGGCTGCGTGAAAGCCTTGAGGGGCTCCGGGAGGGCCCTTTGTGCGGGGGGAGCGGC
TCGGGGGGTGCGTGCGTGTGTGTGTGCGTGGGGAGCGCCGCGTGCGGCTCCGCGCTGCCCGGCGGCTGTG
AGCGCTGCGGGCGCGGCGCGGGGCTTTGTGCGCTCCGCAGTGTGCGCGAGGGGAGCGCGGCCGGGGGCGG
TGCCCCGCGGTGCGGGGGGGGCTGCGAGGGGAACAAAGGCTGCGTGCGGGGTGTGTGCGTGGGGGGGTGA
GCAGGGGGTGTGGGCGCGTCGGTCGGGCTGCAACCCCCCCTGCACCCCCCTCCCCGAGTTGCTGAGCACG
GCCCGGCTTCGGGTGCGGGGCTCCGTACGGGGCGTGGCGCGGGGCTCGCCGTGCCGGGCGGGGGGTGGCG
GCAGGTGGGGGTGCCGGGCGGGGCGGGGCCGCCTCGGGCCGGGGAGGGCTCGGGGGAGGGGCGCGGCGGC
CCCCGGAGCGCCGGCGGCTGTCGAGGCGCGGCGAGCCGCAGCCATTGCCTTTTATGGTAATCGTGCGAGA
GGGCGCAGGGACTTCCTTTGTCCCAAATCTGTGCGGAGCCGAAATCTGGGAGGCGCCGCCGCACCCCCTC
TAGCGGGCGCGGGGCGAAGCGGTGCGGCGCCGGCAGGAAGGAAATGGGCGGGGAGGGCCTTCGTGCGTCG
CCGCGCCGCCGTCCCCTTCTCCCTCTCCAGCCTCGGGGCTGTCCGCGGGGGGACGGCTGCCTTCGGGGGG
GACGGGGCAGGGCGGGGTTCGGCTTCTGGCGTGTGACCGGCGGCTCTAGAGCCTCTGCTAACCATGTTCA
TGCCTTCTTCTTTTTCCTACAGCTCCTGGGCAACGTGCTGGTTATTGTGCTGTCTCATCATTTTGGCAAA
GAATTCCGTACGGCCGGTACCCTTCAGGTCGACGTCGATAACTTCGTATAGCATACATTATACGAAGTTA
TCCGAATCGCAATAACTTCGTATAGGATACTTTATACGAAGTTATTTGGCGCGCCTCTGGGTCACCAGAG
GAGCCAGGAAGATCCAGAACGAAACCACCCGAGGAAAAGAAAACATAAAAAGTGCTACCTTGGCAACCGG
GAGCTTTTAGTGGCCAGCTGGTGGGCTGGGAGGGGCGGCCGCTGCCCGCCTGCCGCTGGTACTCTCCTCG
ACTACGCGTATTCTTAAGCAATAACAACGTAATCCGTATTATCCACCCAAGAATACCCGTCACCGAAGAG
AGTCAGAGGGCCAAGCTGCCGCTGCCTCTGCCTCTGCTACCGCTGTCACTGCTGCCGCTGCCGCTGCCGC
CACCGCCGCCGCCGCCAGAAAGAACTCTTGCTGCGGAGCCCGCCCCTGGCTAGGGCTGGGCTGAGCTTGA
CCGGGACCAGATCTCCACATTCCATAGTGAGCAAATGACCGATTAAGTCCTCCACACTTTACTTGTACAG
CTCGTCCATGCCGAGAGTGATCCCGGCGGCGGTCACGAACTCCAGCAGGACCATGTGATCGCGCTTCTCG
TTGGGGTCTTTGCTCAGGGCGGACTGGGTGCTCAGGTAGTGGTTGTCGGGCAGCAGCACGGGGCCGTCGC
CGATGGGGGTGTTCTGCTGGTAGTGGTCGGCGAGCTGCACGCTGCCGTCCTCGATGTTGTGGCGGATCTT
GAAGTTCACCTTGATGCCGTTCTTCTGCTTGTCGGCCATGATATAGACGTTGTGGCTGTTGTAGTTGTAC
TCCAGCTTGTGCCCCAGGATGTTGCCGTCCTCCTTGAAGTCGATGCCCTTCAGCTCGATGCGGTTCACCA
GGGTGTCGCCCTCGAACTTCACCTCGGCGCGGGTCTTGTAGTTGCCGTCGTCCTTGAAGAAGATGGTGCG
CTCCTGGACGTAGCCTTCGGGCATGGCGGACTTGAAGAAGTCGTGCTGCTTCATGTGGTCGGGGTAGCGG
CTGAAGCACTGCACGCCGTAGGTCAGGGTGGTCACGAGGGTGGGCCAGGGCACGGGCAGCTTGCCGGTGG
TGCAGATGAACTTCAGGGTCAGCTTGCCGTAGGTGGCATCGCCCTCGCCCTCGCCGGACACGCTGAACTT
GTGGCCGTTTACGTCGCCGTCCAGCTCGACCAGGATGGGCACCACCCCGGTGAACAGCTCCTCGCCCTTG
CTCACCATCATGGTGGCCTCGAGCTTTTTTGTACAAGGCCGGCCTTGATAACTTCGTATAATGTATGCTA
TACGAAGTTATCCGAATCGCAATAACTTCGTATAAAGTATCCTATACGAAGTTATCGAAGATCATCAAGC
TTATCGATAATCAACCTCTGGATTACAAAATTTGTGAAAGATTGACTGGTATTCTTAACTATGTTGCTCC
TTTTACGCTATGTGGATACGCTGCTTTAATGCCTTTGTATCATGCTATTGCTTCCCGTATGGCTTTCATT
TTCTCCTCCTTGTATAAATCCTGGTTGCTGTCTCTTTATGAGGAGTTGTGGCCCGTTGTCAGGCAACGTG
GCGTGGTGTGCACTGTGTTTGCTGACGCAACCCCCACTGGTTGGGGCATTGCCACCACCTGTCAGCTCCT
TTCCGGGACTTTCGCTTTCCCCCTCCCTATTGCCACGGCGGAACTCATCGCCGCCTGCCTTGCCCGCTGC
TGGACAGGGGCTCGGCTGTTGGGCACTGACAATTCCGTGGTGTTGTCGGGGAAATCATCGTCCTTTCCTT
GGCTGCTCGCCTATGTTGCCACCTGGATTCTGCGCGGGACGTCCTTCTGCTACGTCCCTTCGGCCCTCAA
TCCAGCGGACCTTCCTTCCCGCGGCCTGCTGCCGGCTCTGCGGCCTCTTCCGCGTCTTCGCCTTCGCCCT
CAGACGAGTCGGATCTCCCTTTGGGCCGCCTCCCCGCATCGATACCGAGCGCTGCTCGAGAGATCGATCT
GCCTCGACTGTGCCTTCTAGTTGCCAGCCATCTGTTGTTTGCCCCTCCCCCGTGCCTTCCTTGACCCTGG
AAGGTGCCACTCCCACTGTCCTTTCCTAATAAAATGAGGAAATTGCATCGCATTGTCTGAGTAGGTGTCA
TTCTATTCTGGGGGGTGGGGTGGGGCAGGACAGCAAGGGGGAGGATTGGGAAGACAATAGCAGGCATGCT
GGGGACACGTGCGGACCGAGCGGCCGCAGGAACCCCTAGTGATGGAGTTGGCCACTCCCTCTCTGCGCGC
TCGCTCGCTCACTGAGGCCGGGCGACCAAAGGTCGCCCGACGCCCGGGCTTTGCCCGGGCGGCCTCAGTG
AGCGAGCGAGCGCGCAGCTGCCTGCAGGGGCGCCTGATGCGGTATTTTCTCCTTACGCATCTGTGCGGTA
TTTCACACCGCATA
[95 nt withheld, positions 4985-5079]
T
[46 nt withheld, positions 5081-5126]
C
[141 nt withheld, positions 5128-5268]
CCTTTGACGTTGGAGTCCACGTTCTTT
[37 nt withheld, positions 5296-5332]
ACTCTATCTCGGGCTATTCTTTTGATTTATAAGGGATTTTGCCGATTTCGGTCTATTGGTTAAAAAATGA
GCTGATTTAACAAAAATTTAACGCGAATTTTAACAAAATATTAACGTTTACAATTTTATGGTGCACTCTC
AGTACAATCTGCTCTGATGCCGCATAGTTAAGCCAGCCCCGACACCCGCCAACACCCGCTGACGCGCCCT
GACGGGCTTGTCTGCTCCCGGCATCCGCTTACAGACAAGCTGTGACCGTCTCCGGGAGCTGCATGTGTCA
GAGGTTTTCACCGTCATCACCGAAACGCGCGAGACGAAAGGGCCTCGTGATACGCCTATTTTTATAGGTT
AATGTCATGATAATAATGGTTTCTTAGACGTCAGGTGGCACTTTTCGGGGAAATGTGCGCGGAACCCCTA
TTTGTTTATTTTTCTAAATACATTCAAATATGTATCCGCTCATGAGACAATAACCCTGATAAATGCTTCA
ATAATATTGAAAAAGGAAGAGTATGAGTATTCAACATTTCCGTGTCGCCCTTATTCCCTTTTTTGCGGCA
TTTTGCCTTCCTGTTTTTGCTCACCCAGAAACGCTGGTGAAAGTAAAAGATGCTGAAGATCAGTTGGGTG
CACGAGTGGGTTACATCGAACTGGATCTCAACAGCGGTAAGATCCTTGAGAGTTTTCGCCCCGAAGAACG
TTTTCCAATGATGAGCACTTTTAAAGTTCTGCTATGTGGCGCGGTATTATCCCGTATTGACGCCGGGCAA
GAGCAACTCGGTCGCCGCATACACTATTCTCAGAATGACTTGGTTGAGTACTCACCAGTCACAGAAAAGC
ATCTTACGGATGGCATGACAGTAAGAGAATTATGCAGTGCTGCCATAACCATGAGTGATAACACTGCGGC
CAACTTACTTCTGACAACGATCGGAGGACCGAAGGAGCTAACCGCTTTTTTGCACAACATGGGGGATCAT
GTAACTCGCCTTGATCGTTGGGAACCGGAGCTGAATGAAGCCATACCAAACGACGAGCGTGACACCACGA
TGCCTGTAGCAATGGCAACAACGTTGCGCAAACTATTAACTGGCGAACTACTTACTCTAGCTTCCCGGCA
ACAATTAATAGACTGGATGGAGGCGGATAAAGTTGCAGGACCACTTCTGCGCTCGGCCCTTCCGGCTGGC
TGGTTTATTGCTGATAAATCTGGAGCCGGTGAGCGTGGGTCTCGCGGTATCATTGCAGCACTGGGGCCAG
ATGGTAAGCCCTCCCGTATCGTAGTTATCTACACGACGGGGAGTCAGGCAACTATGGATGAACGAAATAG
ACAGATCGCTGAGATAGGTGCCTCACTGATTAAGCATTGGTAACTGTCAGACCAAGTTTACTCATATATA
CTTTAGATTGATTTAAAACTTCATTTTTAATTTAAAAGGATCTAGGTGAAGATCCTTTTTGATAATCTCA
TGACCAAAATCCCTTAACGTGAGTTTTCGTTCCACTGAGCGTCAGACCCCGTAGAAAAGATCAAAGGATC
TTC
Features (pLannotate 1.2.2; 22 found; start..end, strand, type, name):
      1..589     +  rep_origin     ori: high-copy-number ColE1/pMB1/pBR322/pUC origin of replication
    662..689     +  repeat_region  AAV2 ITR (fragment): inverted terminal repeat of adeno-associated virus serotype 2 inverted
    718..745     +  repeat_region  AAV2 ITR (fragment): inverted terminal repeat of adeno-associated virus serotype 2 inverted
    798..1177    +  enhancer       CMV enhancer: human cytomegalovirus immediate early enhancer
   1179..1455    +  promoter       chicken β-actin promoter: No description available
   1456..2472    +  intron         chimeric intron: chimera between introns from chicken β-actin and rabbit β-globin
   2470..2526    +  CDS            HBB (fragment): HBB_LEPEU - Experimental evidence at protein level: Swiss-Prot protein existence level 1. Involved in oxygen transport from the lung to the various peripheral tissues. From Lepus europaeus (European hare).
   2558..2591    +  protein_bind   loxP: Cre-mediated recombination occurs in the 8-bp core sequence (GCATACAT). Cre recombinase
   2602..2635    +  protein_bind   lox2272: Cre-mediated recombination occurs in the 8-bp core sequence (GGATACTT). lox2272 sites are compatible with each other, but incompatible with loxP or loxN sites (Lee and Saito, 1988). Cre recombinase
   2781..2880    -  ncRNA          mir-137: Accession: RF00694 - microRNA mir-137
   3069..3788    -  CDS            EGFP: the original enhanced GFP (Yang et al., 1996) mammalian codon-optimized
   3828..3861    -  protein_bind   loxP: Cre-mediated recombination occurs in the 8-bp core sequence (GCATACAT). Cre recombinase
   3872..3905    -  protein_bind   lox2272: Cre-mediated recombination occurs in the 8-bp core sequence (GGATACTT). lox2272 sites are compatible with each other, but incompatible with loxP or loxN sites (Lee and Saito, 1988). Cre recombinase
   3929..4517    +  misc_feature   WPRE: woodchuck hepatitis virus posttranscriptional regulatory element
   4558..4765    +  polyA_signal   bGH poly(A) signal: bovine growth hormone polyadenylation signal
   4788..4928    +  repeat_region  AAV2 ITR: inverted terminal repeat of adeno-associated virus serotype 2 inverted
   4933..4984    -  misc_feature   bom (fragment): basis of mobility region from pBR322
   5003..5458    +  rep_origin     f1 ori (sequence partly withheld): f1 bacteriophage origin of replication; arrow indicates direction of (+) strand synthesis
   5459..5508    -  misc_feature   bom (fragment): basis of mobility region from pBR322
   5610..5645    -  CDS            rop (fragment): Rop protein, which maintains plasmids at low copy number; rop
   5740..5844    +  promoter       AmpR promoter: bla
   5845..6705    +  CDS            AmpR: β-lactamase; bla; confers resistance to ampicillin, carbenicillin, and related antibiotics
