[The description below was written by a language model from this plasmid's Addgene catalogue record and pLannotate feature annotations shown in this document.]
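Description:
pAAV[FLEX]-CAG-EGFP-pri-miR-137 is a 6.9 kb adeno-associated virus transfer plasmid built on a pAAV backbone for Cre-dependent co-expression of EGFP and the mouse miR-137 primary transcript. It replicates in bacteria from a high-copy ColE1/pUC-type origin and is selected with ampicillin through the β-lactamase gene. An f1 phage origin is also present, along with small annotated remnants of the pBR322 bom and rop regions. The expression cassette lies between AAV2 inverted terminal repeats, which allow the intervening DNA to be packaged into recombinant AAV particles. The annotation detects a full-length ITR on the 3′ side but only short fragments on the 5′ side. This is common for these repeat-rich, structured elements in sequencing-based annotations, and the record lists a recombination-deficient strain for propagation.

Transcription is driven by the CAG promoter, annotated as the CMV enhancer, the chicken β-actin promoter and a chimeric β-actin/β-globin intron. Downstream sits a FLEX (double-inverted) switch. A loxP and lox2272 pair in forward orientation precedes the payload, and a second pair in reverse orientation follows it. Between them, the EGFP coding sequence and the mir-137 hairpin region are placed in the antisense orientation, so no functional transcript is made without recombinase. Cre first inverts the cassette through one pair of compatible sites, then excises between the other pair, which locks the insert in the sense orientation. A single CAG-driven transcript then encodes EGFP, with pri-miR-137 located 3′ of the reporter for processing into mature microRNA. A WPRE and a bovine growth hormone polyadenylation signal enhance expression and terminate the transcript. The construct is suited to overexpressing miR-137 in fluorescently labelled, Cre-defined cell populations, and the associated study concerns microRNA roles in Purkinje cell specification.
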