Addgene plasmid #235159: pAAV[FLEX]-CAG-EGFP-pri-miR-137
Purpose: Expresses EGFP and miR-137 primary transcript in a Cre recombinase-dependent manner
Depositing lab: Giordano Lippi. Depositing organization: Scripps California (The Scripps Research Institute). Publication: MicroRNA mechanisms instructing Purkinje cell specification. Zolboot N, Xiao Y, Du JX, Ghanem MM, Choi SY, Junn MJ, Zampa F, Huang Z, MacRae IJ, Lippi G. Neuron. 2025 Apr 1:S0896-6273(25)00181-3. doi: 10.1016/j.neuron.2025.03.009. PubMed 40179877.
Backbone
  Vector backbone: pAAV
  Vector type: AAV
Growth in bacteria
  Bacterial resistance: Ampicillin, 100 μg/mL
  Growth temperature: 37°C
  Growth strain: NEB Stable
  Copy number: High Copy
Gene/Insert
  Gene/Insert name: EGFP/pri-miR-137
  Species: M. musculus (mouse)
  Entrez Gene: Mir137 (a.k.a. Mirn137, mir-137, mmu-mir-137)
  Promoter: CAG
  Cloning method: Restriction Enzyme; 5′ cloning site FseI (not destroyed); 3′ cloning site AscI (not destroyed)
Terms and licenses: Academic/Nonprofit Terms; Industry Terms: Not Available to Industry
Depositor comments: Please visit https://doi.org/10.1101/2023.09.28.560023 for bioRxiv preprint.
How to cite: pAAV[FLEX]-CAG-EGFP-pri-miR-137 was a gift from Giordano Lippi (Addgene plasmid # 235159 ; http://n2t.net/addgene:235159 ; RRID:Addgene_235159)
